Addgene plasmid #238668: NanoLuc-Syk Fusion Vector
Purpose: Express NanoLuc-Syk Fusion Protein in Mammalian Cells under a CMV promoter
Depositing lab: Promega Corporation.
Backbone
  Vector backbone: pFN31K Nluc CMV-neo Flexi(R) Vector
  Vector type: Mammalian Expression
  Selectable markers: Hygromycin
Growth in bacteria
  Bacterial resistance: Kanamycin, 50 μg/mL
  Growth temperature: 37°C
  Growth strain: DH5alpha
  Copy number: High Copy
Gene/Insert
  Gene/Insert name: Syk
  Species: H. sapiens (human)
  Mutation: None
  Entrez Gene: SYK (a.k.a. IMD82, p72-Syk)
  Promoter: CMV
  Tag / fusion protein: NanoLuc (R) (N terminal on backbone)
  Cloning method: Other
Terms and licenses: Academic/Nonprofit Terms; Industry Terms
How to cite: NanoLuc-Syk Fusion Vector was a gift from Promega Corporation (Addgene plasmid # 238668 ; http://n2t.net/addgene:238668 ; RRID:Addgene_238668)
