[The description below was written by a language model from this plasmid's Addgene catalogue record and pLannotate feature annotations shown in this document.]
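Description:
NanoLuc-Syk Fusion Vector is a mammalian expression plasmid of about 6.7 kb built on the pFN31K Nluc CMV-neo Flexi backbone. It is designed to produce human SYK, a non-receptor tyrosine kinase that signals downstream of immunoreceptors such as the B-cell receptor, as a fusion with NanoLuc luciferase at its N terminus. The plasmid replicates in E. coli at high copy from a ColE1/pUC-type origin, and a cer site helps keep it monomeric. Bacterial selection is with kanamycin.

Transcription of the payload is driven by the CMV immediate-early enhancer and promoter. A chimeric β-globin/immunoglobulin intron follows, which generally improves mRNA processing and expression. Next comes a T7 promoter that could support in vitro transcription. The human codon-optimized Nluc coding sequence sits directly upstream of the SYK open reading frame, which the record lists as unmutated. An SV40 polyadenylation signal lies beyond the insert, although the table annotates it on the opposite strand.

A separate cassette places the neo (nptII) gene under tandem SV40 early and EM7 promoters with a synthetic poly(A) signal. This one gene therefore confers kanamycin resistance in bacteria and would be expected to give G418/neomycin resistance in mammalian cells. The catalogue entry lists hygromycin as the selectable marker, but the feature table contains no hygromycin resistance gene, and both the backbone name and the annotation point to neo instead. Several short annotated fragments (tnpA, bom, M13 ori, large T antigen, SET1) look like backbone remnants or incidental matches rather than functional parts.

The stated purpose is simply expression of the NanoLuc-Syk fusion in mammalian cells. Luciferase-tagged kinases of this kind are commonly used as luminescent donors in bioluminescence-based assays such as BRET, but the record does not name a specific application.
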