Features (pLannotate 1.2.2; 20 found; start..end, strand, type, name):
    172..371     -  promoter       CMV promoter: human cytomegalovirus (CMV) immediate early promoter
    373..750     -  enhancer       CMV enhancer: human cytomegalovirus immediate early enhancer
    943..1226    -  misc_feature   cer region: ColE1-derived recombination site that helps to maintain plasmids as monomers
   1342..1930    +  rep_origin     ori: high-copy-number ColE1/pMB1/pBR322/pUC origin of replication
   2059..2148    +  CDS            tnpA (fragment): TN5P_ECOLX - Also known as tnp. Experimental evidence at protein level: Swiss-Prot protein existence level 1. Mediates transposition of transposon Tn5 by a 'cut and paste' mechanism. First, the monomeric transposase binds the 19 bp inverted DNA repeats flanking the transposon. Then, dimerization of the DNA- bound transposase creates a synaptic DNA complex. After nicking of the first DNA strand, excision of the transposon proceeds through a series of intermediates. The transposase then mediates the insertion of the transposon at a new site by strand transfer. The activity of the wild- type tran
   2169..2217    -  polyA_signal   poly(A) signal: synthetic polyadenylation signal
   2284..3075    -  CDS            neo: KKA2_KLEPN - Also known as kan, nptII. Experimental evidence at protein level: Swiss-Prot protein existence level 1. Resistance to kanamycin, neomycin, paromomycin, ribostamycin, butirosin and gentamicin B. From Klebsiella pneumoniae.
   3107..3154    -  promoter       EM7 promoter: synthetic bacterial promoter&nbsp
   3169..3526    -  promoter       SV40 promoter: SV40 enhancer and early promoter
   3591..3642    +  misc_feature   bom (fragment): basis of mobility region from pBR322
   3643..3675    -  rep_origin     M13 ori (fragment): M13 bacteriophage origin of replication; arrow indicates direction of (+) strand synthesis
   3680..3748    +  CDS            large T antigen (fragment): large T antigen from SV40 (simian virus 40)
   3771..3892    +  polyA_signal   SV40 poly(A) signal: SV40 polyadenylation signal
   3914..3933    -  terminator     T7 terminator (fragment): transcription terminator for bacteriophage T7 RNA polymerase
   3941..3990    -  CDS            SET1 (fragment): solubility-enhancement tag derived from T7 phage gene 10B
   3997..4052    -  misc_feature   MCS: pUC18/19 multiple cloning site
   4061..5965    -  CDS            SYK (sequence partly withheld): KSYK_HUMAN - Experimental evidence at protein level: Swiss-Prot protein existence level 1. Non-receptor tyrosine kinase which mediates signal transduction downstream of a variety of transmembrane receptors including classical immunoreceptors like the B-cell receptor (BCR). Regulates several biological processes including innate and adaptive immunity, cell adhesion, osteoclast maturation, platelet activation and vascular development. Assembles into signaling complexes with activated receptors at the plasma membrane via interaction between its SH2 domains and the receptor tyrosine-phosphorylated
   5987..6499    -  CDS            Nluc: NanoLuc® luciferase human codon-optimized
   6513..6531    -  promoter       T7 promoter: promoter for bacteriophage T7 RNA polymerase
   6575..33      -  intron         chimeric intron (across the origin): chimera between introns from human β-globin and immunoglobulin heavy chain genes
>Addgene plasmid #238668 | NanoLuc-Syk Fusion Vector | addgene full sequence | sequence record 482027 | Addgene NGS Result
TCCTTAAACCTGTCTTGTAACCTTGATACTTACCTGCCCAGTGCCTCACGACCAACTTCTGCAGCTTAAG
TTCGAGACTGTTGTGTCAGAAGCACTGACTGCGTTAGCAATTTAACTGTGATAAACTACCGCAATAAAGC
TTCTAGTGATCTGACGGTTCACTAAACCAGCTCTGCTTATATAGACCTCCCACCGTACACGCCTACCGCC
CATTTGCGTCAACGGGGCGGGGTTATTACGACATTTTGGAAAGTCCCGTTGATTTTGGTGCCAAAACAAA
CTCCCATTGACGTCAATGGGGTGGAGACTTGGAAATCCCCGTGAGTCAAACCGCTATCCACGCCCATTGG
TGTACTGCCAAAACCGCATCACCATGGTAATAGCGATGACTAATACGTAGATGTACTGCCAAGTAGGAAA
GTCCCGTAAGGTCATGTACTGGGCATAATGCCAGGCGGGCCATTTACCGTCATTGACGTCAATAGGGGGC
GGACTTGGCATATGATACACTTGATGTACTGCCAAGTGGGCAGTTTACCGTAAATACTCCACCCATTGAC
GTCAATGGAAAGTCCCTATTGGCGTTACTATGGGAACATACGTCATTATTGACGTCAATGGGCGGGGGTC
GTTGGGCGGTCAGCCAGGCGGGCCATTTACCGTAAGTTATGTAACGCGGAACTCCATATATGGGCTATGA
ACTAATGACCCCGTAATTGATTACTATTAATAACTAGTCAATAATCAATGCCAACATGGCGGTCATATTG
GACATGAGCCAATATAAATGTACATATTATGATATAGATACAACGTATGCAATGGCCAATAGCCAATATT
GATTTATGCTATATAACCAATGAATAATATGGCTAATGGCCAATATTGAAGATCTCGATCCTCTACGCCG
GACGCATCGTGGCCGGAGTACTGCGGTTTATCTCGATGGCTACGAGGGCAGACAGTAAGTGGATTTACCA
TAATCCCTTAATTGTACGCACCGCTAAAACGCGTTCAGCGCGATCACGGCAGCAGACAGGTAAAAATGGC
AACAAACCACCCGAAAAACTGCCGCAATCGCGCCTGATAAATTTTAACCGTATGAATACCTATGCAACCA
GAGGGTACAGGCCACATTACCCCCACTTAATCCACTGAAGCTGCCATTTTTCATGGTTTCACCATCCCAG
CGAAGGGCCATCCAGCGTGCGTTCCTGTATTTCCGGACTATAAAAGGATCTAGGTGAAGATCCTTTTTGA
TAATCTCATGACCAAAATCCCTTAACGTGAGTTTTCGTTCCACTGAGCGTCAGACCCCGTAGAAAAGATC
AAAGGATCTTCTTGAAATCCTTTTTTTCTGCGCGTAATCTGCTGCTTGCAAACAAAAAAACCACCGCTAC
CAGCGGTGGTTTGTTTGCCGGATCAAGAGCTACCAACTCTTTTTCCGAAGGTAACTGGCTTCAGCAGAGC
GCAGATACCAAATACTGTCCTTCTAGTGTAGCCGTAGTTAGGCCACCACTTCAAGAACTCTGTAGCACCG
CCTACATACCTCGCTCTGCTAATCCTGTTACCAGTGGCTGCTGCCAGTGGCGATAAGTCGTGTCTTACCG
GGTTGGACTCAAGACGATAGTTACCGGATAAGGCGCAGCGGTCGGGCTGAACGGGGGGTTCGTGCACACA
GCCCAGCTTGGAGCGAACGACCTACACCGAACTGAGATACCTACAGCGTGAGCTATGAGAAAGCGCCACG
CTTCCCGAAGGGAGAAAGGCGGACAGGTATCCGGTAAGCGGCAGGGTCGGAACAGGAGAGCGCACGAGGG
AGCTTCCAGGGGGAAACGCCTGGTATCTTTATAGTCCTGTCGGGTTTCGCCACCTCTGACTTGAGCGTCG
ATTTTTGTGATGCTCGTCAGGGGGGCGGAGCCTATGGAAAAACGCCAGCAACGCGGCCTTTTTACGGTTC
CTGGCCTTTTGCTGGCCTTTTGCTCACATGTTCTTTCCTGCGTTATCCCCTGATTCTGTGGATAACCGTA
TTACCGCCTTTGAGTGAGCTGATACCGGGTAGAAAGCCAGTCCGCAGAAACGGTGCTGACCCCGGATGAA
TGTCAGCTACTGGGCTATCTGGACAAGGGAAAACGCAAGCGCAAAGAGGATCCTTATCGCTATCGATTCA
CACAAAAAACCAACACACAGATGTAATGAAAATAAAGATATTTTATTGCGGCCATCGTGATGGCAGGTTG
GGCGTCGCTTGGTCGGTCATTTCGAACCCCAGAGTCCCGCTCAGAAGAACTCGTCAAGAAGGCGATAGAA
GGCGATGCGCTGCGAATCGGGAGCGGCGATACCGTAAAGCACGAGGAAGCGGTCAGCCCATTCGCCGCCA
AGCTCTTCAGCAATATCACGGGTAGCCAACGCTATGTCCTGATAGCGGTCCGCCACACCCAGCCGGCCAC
AGTCGATGAATCCAGAAAAGCGGCCATTTTCCACCATGATATTCGGCAAGCAGGCATCGCCATGGGTCAC
GACGAGATCCTCGCCGTCGGGCATGCGCGCCTTGAGCCTGGCGAACAGTTCGGCTGGCGCGAGCCCCTGA
TGCTCTTCGTCCAGATCATCCTGATCGACAAGACCGGCTTCCATCCGAGTACGTGCTCGCTCGATGCGAT
GTTTCGCTTGGTGGTCGAATGGGCAGGTAGCCGGATCAAGCGTATGCAGCCGCCGCATTGCATCAGCCAT
GATGGATACTTTCTCGGCAGGAGCAAGGTGAGATGACAGGAGATCCTGCCCCGGCACTTCGCCCAATAGC
AGCCAGTCCCTTCCCGCTTCAGTGACAACGTCGAGCACAGCTGCGCAAGGAACGCCCGTCGTGGCCAGCC
ACGATAGCCGCGCTGCCTCGTCCTGCAGTTCATTCAGGGCACCGGACAGGTCGGTCTTGACAAAAAGAAC
CGGGCGCCCCTGCGCTGACAGCCGGAACACGGCGGCATCAGAGCAGCCGATTGTCTGTTGTGCCCAGTCA
TAGCCGAATAGCCTCTCCACCCAAGCGGCCGGAGAACCTGCGTGCAATCCATCTTGTTCAATCATGATCT
GCCTCCTGGGTTTAGTTCCTCACCTTGTCGTATTATACTATGCCGATATACTATGCCGATGATTAATTGT
CAACAGTTAATTAAGCTTTTTGCAAAAGCCTAGGCCTCCAAAAAAGCCTCCTCACTACTTCTGGAATAGC
TCAGAGGCCGAGGCGGCCTCGGCCTCTGCATAAATAAAAAAAATTAGTCAGCCATGGGGCGGAGAATGGG
CGGAACTGGGCGGAGTTAGGGGCGGGATGGGCGGAGTTAGGGGCGGGACTATGGTTGCTGACTAATTGAG
ATGCATGCTTTGCATACTTCTGCCTGCTGGGGAGCCTGGGGACTTTCCACACCTGGTTGCTGACTAATTG
AGATGCATGCTTTGCATACTTCTGCCTGCTGGGGAGCCTGGGGACTTTCCACACCCTAACTGACACACAT
TCCACAGCTGGTTCTTTCCGCCTCAGAAGGTACCTAACCAAGTTCCTCTTTCAGAGGTTATTTCAGGCCA
TGGTGCTGCGCAGATCCGCGTATGCGGTGTGAAATACCGCACAGATGCGTAAGGAGAAAATACCGCATCA
GGAAATTGTAAGCGTTAATATTTTGTTAAAATTCGATTTTACCACATTTGTAGAGGTTTTACTTGCTTAA
AAAAACCTCCCACATCTCCCCCTGAACCTGAAACATAAAATGAATGCAATTGTTGTTGTTAACTTGTTTA
TTGCAGCTTATAATGGTTACAAATAAAGCAATAGCATCACAAATTTCACAAATAAAGCATTTTTTTCACT
GCATTCTAGTTGTGGTTTGTCCAAACTCATCAATGTATCTTATCATGTCTGCTCGAAGCGGCCGCCCCAA
GGGGTTATGCTAGTTATTGCTCAGCGGTGGCAGCAGCCAACTCAGCTTCCTTTCGGGCTTTGTTAGCAGC
CGGATCAGCTTGCATGCCTGCAGGTCGACTCTAGAGGATCCCCGGGTACCGAGCCCGAATTCGTTTAAAC
GTTCACCACGTCATAGTAGTAATTGCGCAGCCGCAGTTCCACTGCTGCGAATCCGGGCCTGTTTTCCACA
TCGTATGTCCAGCACAGATTCATGAGATCGTACATCTCTCTTGGACACCCTGCAGGGCACCCCATCCGCT
CTCCTTTCTCTAACATAGCGGTGACTTCACTTCCTTTCATCCCTCGATATGGCTTCTGCCCATAGGAGAA
TGCTTCCCACATCAACACTCCAAAGCTCCAGACATCGCTTTTGCTGGAGAACTTGTAGTAGTTGATGCAT
TCCGGAGCGTACCACTTGACAGGCCACTTTCCATGGGTCTGGGCCTTGTAGTAGTTTTCATCAGCACGCA
GTGCTTTGGAAAGTCCGAAATCACTGATCTTGGCGTAATGTTGGGTAACTAGCAACACATTTCTTGCAGC
CAGATCTCTGTGCACAAAATTGCTCTCCTCCAAGTACTTCATGCCCATGGAAACCTGATGAACCAGTTCT
ATGATGTTCTTATCCTTGACATGTCTGTTCTGCTGCAAATACTTATTGAGGGGACCAAGTTCTGCCATCT
CCATAACCAGCATCCAGGACTCGGCCTCGCATATCCCGATCATCCGCACGATGTACGGGTTGTCCAGCTG
CTGCATGACATTTGCTTCTGCTAATAACTCATCTTTAAGAGCGGGGTCATTGGCCTCGTTTTTCAGTATT
TTCACAGCCACGGTTTTCACAACTTTTTTCATTTGGTAGTAGCCCTTTTTCACAGTTCCAAAATTACCAG
AGCCCAGTTCTTTGTCTTCCAGCGTCAGCAGCTTTCGGTCCAGGTAAACCTCCTTGGGCCTGATCTCCTC
GGGGTCCGCGTAGGGGCTCTCGTACACCTCTGTGTCCATGGGTAGGGCTTCTCTCTGGGGGCCTTTGTCT
GCAGCCCAGGGTGCAAGTTCTGGCTCATACGGATTGAATGACACAGTACTCTCTTGCCGGTTCCCTTGGG
CAGGGGAGGACTTTCTGTGGCCAGGCTTTGGGAAGGAGTATGATTTGATTCTTGAGATTATTCCACCCGC
TGACCAAGTCGCAGGATGGGAACCTGGAAGTTGTGGACGGCCTCCAAAATTAACATTTCCCTGTGTGCC
[762 nt withheld, positions 5180-5941]
GTCAGCCATGCCGCTGCTGGCCATGGCGATCGCGCCGCTCGAGCCCGCCAGAATGCGTTCGCACAGCCGC
CAGCCGGTCACTCCGTTGATGGTTACTCGGAACAGCAGGGAGCCGTCGGGGTTGATCAGGCGCTCGTCGA
TAATTTTGTTGCCGTTCCACAGGGTCCCTGTTACAGTGATCTTTTTGCCGTCGAACACGGCGATGCCTTC
ATACGGCCGTCCGAAATAGTCGATCATGTTCGGCGTAACCCCGTCGATTACCAGTGTGCCATAGTGCAGG
ATCACCTTAAAGTGATGATCATCCACAGGGTACACCACCTTAAAAATTTTTTCGATCTGGCCCATTTGGT
CGCCGCTCAGACCTTCATACGGGATGATGACATGGATGTCGATCTTCAGCCCATTTTCACCGCTCAGGAC
AATCCTTTGGATCGGAGTTACGGACACCCCGAGATTCTGAAACAAACTGGACACACCTCCCTGTTCAAGG
ACTTGGTCCAGGTTGTAGCCGGCTGTCTGTCGCCAGTCCCCAACGAAATCTTCGAGTGTGAAGACCATGG
TGAGCGCTAGCCCTATAGTGAGTCGTATTAATACTCTAGCCTTAAGAGCTGTAATTGAACTGGGAGTGGA
CACCTGTGGAGAGAAAGGCAAAGTGGATGTCAGTAAGACCAATAGGTGCCTATCAGAAACGCAAGAGTCT
TCTCTGTCTCGACAAGCCCAGTTTCTATTGGTC
